Addgene plasmid #53313: pEXP5-pOsmB::mCherry
Purpose: mCherry reporter plasmid for OsmB promoter
Depositing lab: William DeGrado. Depositing organization: University of California, San Francisco (UCSF).
Backbone
  Vector backbone: pEXP5-NT/TOPO
  Backbone manufacturer: Invitrogen
  Backbone size w/o insert (bp): 2745
  Vector type: Bacterial Expression
Growth in bacteria
  Bacterial resistance: Ampicillin, 100 μg/mL
  Growth temperature: 37°C
  Growth strain: DH5alpha
  Copy number: High Copy
Gene/Insert
  Gene/Insert name: OsmB
  Species: E.coli
  Insert size (bp): 961
  Entrez Gene: osmB (a.k.a. b1283, ECK1278, JW1275)
  Promoter: T7
  Tag / fusion protein: mCherry
  Cloning method: TOPO Cloning
  Sequencing primers: 5′ T7; 3′ T7 terminal, mCherryR
Terms and licenses: Academic/Nonprofit Terms; Industry Terms: Not Available to Industry
How to cite: pEXP5-pOsmB::mCherry was a gift from William DeGrado (Addgene plasmid # 53313 ; http://n2t.net/addgene:53313 ; RRID:Addgene_53313)
