[The description below was written by a language model from this plasmid's Addgene catalogue record.]
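Description:
pEXP5-pOsmB::mCherry is a bacterial reporter plasmid built on the commercial pEXP5-NT/TOPO backbone (about 2.7 kb without insert), a high-copy bacterial expression vector that is propagated in standard E. coli cloning strains under ampicillin selection. The insert, roughly 960 bp and introduced by TOPO cloning, is listed as OsmB from E. coli with mCherry as the fusion partner. Taken together with the plasmid name and the stated purpose, this indicates a transcriptional reporter in which the osmB promoter region is placed upstream of the red fluorescent protein mCherry, so that fluorescence reads out promoter activity.

The catalogue entry names T7 as the promoter, which reflects the T7 promoter and terminator that flank the cloning site in the pEXP5 backbone and serve as sequencing primer sites. The functional reporter logic described in the purpose field depends on the osmB promoter instead. The record does not say how much of the native osmB regulatory region or coding sequence is included, whether the backbone's N-terminal tag region is retained in frame, or how the two promoters are arranged relative to each other, and no feature table is provided to settle these points.

osmB encodes an osmotically inducible lipoprotein whose expression is generally known to respond to osmotic and envelope-related stress, so a construct of this type would typically be used to monitor activation of that promoter in living E. coli by fluorescence. The specific experimental context is not stated in the record.
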