>Addgene plasmid #53313 | pEXP5-pOsmB::mCherry | addgene partial sequence | sequence record 89610 | T7term 5'-GCTAGTTATTGCTCAGCGG-3'
TAGCAGCCGGATCACCCTTTATTTGTACAGCTCATCCATGCCACCGGTAGAATGACGACCCTCCGCGCGC
TCATATTGCTCTACGATCGTATAATCTTCATTATGAGAGGTGATGTCCAGTTTAATATTCACATTGTACG
CGCCAGGCAGCTGCACAGGTTTCTTGGCTTTGTACGTGGTTTTCACTTCAGCGTCATAATGGCCGCCATC
TTTCAGTTTCAGGCGCTGTTTAATTTCGCCTTTCAGCGCACCATCTTCCGGATACATGCGTTCGCTAGAC
GCCTCCCAACCCATCGTCTTCTTCTGCATCACCGGGCCATCAGATGGAAAATTAGTACCACGCAGTTTAA
CTTTATAGATGAACTCGCCATCCTGCAGGGAGGAGTCCTGAGTGACGGTCACGACACCACCATCTTCAAA
ATTCATTACGCGTTCCCACTTGAAACCTTCCGGAAAAGACAGCTTCAGATAGTCCGGGATATCCGCTGGG
TGTTTAACATAAGCTTTAGAACCGTACATAAATTGCGGGCTCAGGATGTCCCACGCAAAAGGCAGCGGGC
CGCCTTTAGTCACTTTCAGTTTGGCGGTCTGGGTGCCTTCATACGGACGGCCCTCGCCTTCGCCTTCGAT
CTCGAACTCGTGACCGTTAACAGAACCCTCCATGTGAACTTTGAAGCGCATGAACTCTTTAATGATAGCC
ATGTTATCCTCCTCGCCCTTGGAAACCATAATACTCTCTCCTGAATTTATGATTCACGGAAGTAAGCTCT
CTATAACTATAATAGCTAAGAATAAGTCTGGTGAAATTATTCCGTGAAATCTGCTCGCGCGCAGGGTTAT
ATCACGCAGGTGATAATGACTTCCTGTTATATCGCTGATAATAATTTTATATCTTGAGAGTGTTAATAAC
AGGTAAATAGTCTTAATTATCAACCAGGAATCATCTTAGAGCGGATGATTTC
